Addgene plasmid #98288: mNeonGreen-IETD-NanoLuc
Purpose: caspase-8 BRET Sensor
Depositing lab: Maarten Merkx. Depositing organization: Technische Universiteit Eindhoven. Publication: Bright Bioluminescent BRET Sensor Proteins for Measuring Intracellular Caspase Activity. den Hamer A, Dierickx P, Arts R, de Vries JSPM, Brunsveld L, Merkx M. ACS Sens. 2017 Jun 23;2(6):729-734. doi: 10.1021/acssensors.7b00239. Epub 2017 May 31. PubMed 28670623.
Backbone
  Vector backbone: pcDNA3.1(+)
  Backbone manufacturer: Genscript
  Backbone size w/o insert (bp): 5428
  Total vector size (bp): 6781
  Vector type: Mammalian Expression
  Selectable markers: Neomycin (select with G418)
Growth in bacteria
  Bacterial resistance: Ampicillin, 100 μg/mL
  Growth temperature: 37°C
  Growth strain: DH5alpha
  Copy number: High Copy
Gene/Insert
  Gene/Insert name: mNeonGreen-LEHD-NanoLuc
  Species: H. sapiens (human)
  Insert size (bp): 1353
  Promoter: CMV
  Tag / fusion protein: His-tag (N terminal on insert)
  Cloning method: Restriction Enzyme; 5′ cloning site HindIII (not destroyed); 3′ cloning site XhoI (not destroyed)
  Sequencing primers: 5′ CMV-fwd; 3′ BGH-rev
Resource information
  A portion of this plasmid was derived from a plasmid made by: Ordered at Genscript
Terms and licenses: Academic/Nonprofit Terms; Industry Terms: Not Available to Industry
How to cite: mNeonGreen-IETD-NanoLuc was a gift from Maarten Merkx (Addgene plasmid # 98288 ; http://n2t.net/addgene:98288 ; RRID:Addgene_98288)
