[The description below was written by a language model from this plasmid's Addgene catalogue record and pLannotate feature annotations shown in this document.]
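Description:
mNeonGreen-IETD-NanoLuc is a mammalian expression plasmid built on the pcDNA3.1(+) backbone that encodes a genetically encoded bioluminescence resonance energy transfer (BRET) sensor for caspase-8 activity. It is propagated in E. coli as a high-copy plasmid through a ColE1/pUC-type origin with ampicillin resistance (β-lactamase). An SV40 promoter-driven neomycin phosphotransferase cassette with an SV40 poly(A) signal allows G418 selection of transfected mammalian cells. An f1 origin is also present, as are small backbone remnants such as lac promoter/operator fragments.

The insert, cloned between HindIII and XhoI, is transcribed from the CMV enhancer/promoter and terminated by the bovine growth hormone polyadenylation signal; a T7 promoter lies just upstream of the coding region. The open reading frame begins with an N-terminal His-tag, followed by the bright green-yellow fluorescent protein mNeonGreen. A short linker joins it to NanoLuc, which the feature table detects as a fragment of the Oplophorus gracilirostris luciferase catalytic subunit from which NanoLuc was engineered. In the intact fusion, blue light from the luciferase is transferred to mNeonGreen. Caspase cleavage of the linker separates donor and acceptor, so the emission ratio shifts and gives a ratiometric luminescent readout of protease activity in cells.

The record has two inconsistencies. The plasmid name and stated purpose indicate an IETD (caspase-8) recognition site, whereas the insert field is labelled with LEHD, a motif usually associated with caspase-9; the feature table does not annotate the linker, so it cannot settle this. The sequenced record is also slightly shorter (6,704 nt) than the catalogued total size (6,781 bp).
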