Features (pLannotate 1.2.2; 22 found; start..end, strand, type, name):
      1..380     +  enhancer       CMV enhancer: human cytomegalovirus immediate early enhancer
    381..584     +  promoter       CMV promoter: human cytomegalovirus (CMV) immediate early promoter
    580..613     +  LTR            5' LTR (truncated) (fragment): truncated 5' long terminal repeat (LTR) from HIV-1
    629..647     +  promoter       T7 promoter: promoter for bacteriophage T7 RNA polymerase
    701..717     +  CDS            capTEV™ (fragment): composite tag for in vivo biotinylation, TEV protease cleavage, and 6xHis tagging
    749..1456    +  CDS            mNeonGreen: mNeonGreen is a basic (constitutively fluorescent) green/yellow fluorescent protein published in 2013, derived from Branchiostoma lanceolatum. It is reported to be a very rapidly-maturing monomer with moderate acid sensitivity.
   1508..2020    +  CDS            LUCI_OPLGR (fragment): Experimental evidence at protein level: Swiss-Prot protein existence level 1. Catalytic subunit of oplophorus-luciferin 2-monooxygenase. Oxidoreductase that converts coelenterazine (the oplophorus luciferin) to coelenteramide under emission of blue light with a maximum at 454 nm. Is also active with bisdeoxycoelenterazine. From Oplophorus gracilirostris (Luminous shrimp).
   2067..2291    +  polyA_signal   bGH poly(A) signal: bovine growth hormone polyadenylation signal
   2295..2316    +  promoter       SV40 promoter (fragment): SV40 enhancer and early promoter
   2337..2765    +  rep_origin     f1 ori (sequence partly withheld): f1 bacteriophage origin of replication; arrow indicates direction of (+) strand synthesis
   2779..3108    +  promoter       SV40 promoter: SV40 enhancer and early promoter
   3175..3966    +  CDS            neo: KKA2_KLEPN - Also known as kan, nptII. Experimental evidence at protein level: Swiss-Prot protein existence level 1. Resistance to kanamycin, neomycin, paromomycin, ribostamycin, butirosin and gentamicin B. From Klebsiella pneumoniae.
   3990..4148    +  CDS            ble (fragment): BLE_KLEPN - Experimental evidence at protein level: Swiss-Prot protein existence level 1. Binding protein with a strong affinity to the bleomycin family of antibiotics. Binds to CL990; an antimitotic-antibiotic compound. From Klebsiella pneumoniae.
   4143..4264    +  polyA_signal   SV40 poly(A) signal: SV40 polyadenylation signal
   4337..4353    -  protein_bind   lac operator: The lac repressor binds to the lac operator to inhibit transcription in E. coli. This inhibition can be relieved by adding lactose or isopropyl-β-D-thiogalactopyranoside (IPTG). lac repressor encoded by lacI
   4361..4391    -  promoter       lac promoter: promoter for the E. coli lac operon
   4406..4427    -  protein_bind   CAP binding site: CAP binding activates transcription in the presence of cAMP. E. coli catabolite activator protein
   4440..4532    -  CDS            lacI (fragment): lac repressor; lacI; The lac repressor binds to the lac operator to inhibit transcription in E. coli. This inhibition can be relieved by adding lactose or isopropyl-β-D-thiogalactopyranoside (IPTG).
   4715..5303    -  rep_origin     ori: high-copy-number ColE1/pMB1/pBR322/pUC origin of replication
   5474..6334    -  CDS            AmpR: β-lactamase; bla; confers resistance to ampicillin, carbenicillin, and related antibiotics
   6335..6439    -  promoter       AmpR promoter: bla
   6498..6550    -  misc_feature   bom (fragment): basis of mobility region from pBR322
>Addgene plasmid #98288 | mNeonGreen-IETD-NanoLuc | addgene full sequence | sequence record 190008 | Addgene NGS Result
GACATTGATTATTGACTAGTTATTAATAGTAATCAATTACGGGGTCATTAGTTCATAGCCCATATATGGA
GTTCCGCGTTACATAACTTACGGTAAATGGCCCGCCTGGCTGACCGCCCAACGACCCCCGCCCATTGACG
TCAATAATGACGTATGTTCCCATAGTAACGCCAATAGGGACTTTCCATTGACGTCAATGGGTGGAGTATT
TACGGTAAACTGCCCACTTGGCAGTACATCAAGTGTATCATATGCCAAGTACGCCCCCTATTGACGTCAA
TGACGGTAAATGGCCCGCCTGGCATTATGCCCAGTACATGACCTTATGGGACTTTCCTACTTGGCAGTAC
ATCTACGTATTAGTCATCGCTATTACCATGGTGATGCGGTTTTGGCAGTACATCAATGGGCGTGGATAGC
GGTTTGACTCACGGGGATTTCCAAGTCTCCACCCCATTGACGTCAATGGGAGTTTGTTTTGGCACCAAAA
TCAACGGGACTTTCCAAAATGTCGTAACAACTCCGCCCCATTGACGCAAATGGGCGGTAGGCGTGTACGG
TGGGAGGTCTATATAAGCAGAGCTCTCTGGCTAACTAGAGAACCCACTGCTTACTGGCTTATCGAAATTA
ATACGACTCACTATAGGGAGACCCAAGCTGGCTAGCGTTTAAACTTAAGCTTGCCACCATGGGAAGTTCA
CATCATCATCATCATCACTCATCAGGACTGGTGCCACGGGGGTCTCACATGGTCTCCAAGGGGGAAGAGG
ACAACATGGCCTCTCTGCCTGCCACACACGAGCTGCACATCTTCGGCAGCATCAATGGCGTGGACTTTGA
TATGGTGGGCCAGGGCACAGGCAACCCAAATGACGGCTACGAGGAGCTGAACCTGAAGAGCACCAAGGGC
GATCTGCAGTTCTCCCCTTGGATCCTGGTGCCACACATCGGCTATGGCTTTCACCAGTATCTGCCCTACC
CTGACGGCATGTCCCCCTTCCAGGCCGCCATGGTGGATGGCTCTGGCTACCAGGTGCACAGGACCATGCA
GTTTGAGGACGGCGCCTCCCTGACAGTGAATTACCGGTATACCTACGAGGGCTCTCACATCAAGGGCGAG
GCCCAGGTGAAGGGCACAGGCTTCCCAGCCGATGGCCCCGTGATGACAAACTCTCTGACCGCCGCCGACT
GGTGCCGGAGCAAGAAGACCTACCCTAATGATAAGACAATCATCTCCACCTTTAAGTGGTCTTATACCAC
AGGCAACGGCAAGCGGTACAGAAGCACAGCCAGAACCACATATACCTTTGCCAAGCCAATGGCCGCCAAC
TATCTGAAGAATCAGCCCATGTACGTGTTCAGGAAGACAGAGCTGAAGCACTCCAAGACCGAGCTGAATT
TCAAGGAGTGGCAGAAGGCCTTTACAGACGTGATGGGCATGGATGAGCTGTACAAGGAGTTTGGCACCGA
GAACCTGTATATAGAGACCGACGGCTCTGGCGGCAGCATGGTGTTCACACTGGAGGACTTTGTGGGCGAT
TGGCGGCAGACCGCCGGCTATAATCTGGATCAGGTGCTGGAGCAGGGCGGCGTGAGCTCCCTGTTCCAGA
ACCTGGGCGTGAGCGTGACCCCTATCCAGCGGATCGTGCTGTCCGGCGAGAACGGCCTGAAGATCGACAT
CCACGTGATCATCCCATACGAGGGCCTGTCTGGCGATCAGATGGGCCAGATCGAGAAGATCTTCAAGGTG
GTGTACCCCGTGGACGATCACCACTTCAAAGTGATCCTGCACTATGGCACCCTGGTCATCGACGGCGTGA
CCCCCAATATGATCGATTATTTCGGCCGGCCTTACGAGGGCATCGCCGTGTTTGACGGCAAGAAGATCAC
CGTGACAGGCACCCTGTGGAACGGCAATAAGATCATCGACGAGAGACTGATCAACCCCGATGGCTCCCTG
CTGTTCAGGGTGACTATTAACGGAGTGACTGGCTGGCGGCTGTGCGAAAGGATTCTGGCTTGACTCGAGT
CTAGAGGGCCCGTTTAAACCCGCTGATCAGCCTCGACTGTGCCTTCTAGTTGCCAGCCATCTGTTGTTTG
CCCCTCCCCCGTGCCTTCCTTGACCCTGGAAGGTGCCACTCCCACTGTCCTTTCCTAATAAAATGAGGAA
ATTGCATCGCATTGTCTGAGTAGGTGTCATTCTATTCTGGGGGGTGGGGTGGGGCAGGACAGCAAGGGGG
AGGATTGGGAAGACAATAGCAGGCATGCTGGGGATGCGGTGGGCTCTATGGCTTCTGAGGCGGAAAGAAC
CAGCTGGGGCTCTAGGGGGTATCCCC
[124 nt withheld, positions 2337-2460]
C
[91 nt withheld, positions 2462-2552]
A
[49 nt withheld, positions 2554-2602]
CCTTTGACGTTGGAGTCCACGTTCTTT
[37 nt withheld, positions 2630-2666]
ACCCTATCTCGGTCTATTCTTTTGATTTATAAGGGATTTTGCCGATTTCGGCCTATTGGTTAAAAAATGA
GCTGATTTAACAAAAATTTAACGCGAATTAATTCTGTGGAATGTGTGTCAGTTAGGGTGTGGAAAGTCCC
CAGGCTCCCCAGCAGGCAGAAGTATGCAAAGCATGCATCTCAATTAGTCAGCAACCAGGTGTGGAAAGTC
CCCAGGCTCCCCAGCAGGCAGAAGTATGCAAAGCATGCATCTCAATTAGTCAGCAACCATAGTCCCGCCC
CTAACTCCGCCCATCCCGCCCCTAACTCCGCCCAGTTCCGCCCATTCTCCGCCCCATGGCTGACTAATTT
TTTTTATTTATGCAGAGGCCGAGGCCGCCTCTGCCTCTGAGCTATTCCAGAAGTAGTGAGGAGGCTTTTT
TGGAGGCCTAGGCTTTTGCAAAAAGCTCCCGGGAGCTTGTATATCCATTTTCGGATCTGATCAAGAGACA
GGATGAGGATCGTTTCGCATGATTGAACAAGATGGATTGCACGCAGGTTCTCCGGCCGCTTGGGTGGAGA
GGCTATTCGGCTATGACTGGGCACAACAGACAATCGGCTGCTCTGATGCCGCCGTGTTCCGGCTGTCAGC
GCAGGGGCGCCCGGTTCTTTTTGTCAAGACCGACCTGTCCGGTGCCCTGAATGAACTGCAGGACGAGGCA
GCGCGGCTATCGTGGCTGGCCACGACGGGCGTTCCTTGCGCAGCTGTGCTCGACGTTGTCACTGAAGCGG
GAAGGGACTGGCTGCTATTGGGCGAAGTGCCGGGGCAGGATCTCCTGTCATCTCACCTTGCTCCTGCCGA
GAAAGTATCCATCATGGCTGATGCAATGCGGCGGCTGCATACGCTTGATCCGGCTACCTGCCCATTCGAC
CACCAAGCGAAACATCGCATCGAGCGAGCACGTACTCGGATGGAAGCCGGTCTTGTCGATCAGGATGATC
TGGACGAAGAGCATCAGGGGCTCGCGCCAGCCGAACTGTTCGCCAGGCTCAAGGCGCGCATGCCCGACGG
CGAGGATCTCGTCGTGACCCATGGCGATGCCTGCTTGCCGAATATCATGGTGGAAAATGGCCGCTTTTCT
GGATTCATCGACTGTGGCCGGCTGGGTGTGGCGGACCGCTATCAGGACATAGCGTTGGCTACCCGTGATA
TTGCTGAAGAGCTTGGCGGCGAATGGGCTGACCGCTTCCTCGTGCTTTACGGTATCGCCGCTCCCGATTC
GCAGCGCATCGCCTTCTATCGCCTTCTTGACGAGTTCTTCTGAGCGGGACTCTGGGGTTCGAAATGACCG
ACCAAGCGACGCCCAACCTGCCATCACGAGATTTCGATTCCACCGCCGCCTTCTATGAAAGGTTGGGCTT
CGGAATCGTTTTCCGGGACGCCGGCTGGATGATCCTCCAGCGCGGGGATCTCATGCTGGAGTTCTTCGCC
CACCCCAACTTGTTTATTGCAGCTTATAATGGTTACAAATAAAGCAATAGCATCACAAATTTCACAAATA
AAGCATTTTTTTCACTGCATTCTAGTTGTGGTTTGTCCAAACTCATCAATGTATCTTATCATGTCTGTAT
ACCGTCGACCTCTAGCTAGAGCTTGGCGTAATCATGGTCATAGCTGTTTCCTGTGTGAAATTGTTATCCG
CTCACAATTCCACACAACATACGAGCCGGAAGCATAAAGTGTAAAGCCTGGGGTGCCTAATGAGTGAGCT
AACTCACATTAATTGCGTTGCGCTCACTGCCCGCTTTCCAGTCGGGAAACCTGTCGTGCCAGCTGCATTA
ATGAATCGGCCAACGCGCGGGGAGAGGCGGTTTGCGTATTGGGCGCTCTTCCGCTTCCTCGCTCACTGAC
TCGCTGCGCTCGGTCGTTCGGCTGCGGCGAGCGGTATCAGCTCACTCAAAGGCGGTAATACGGTTATCCA
CAGAATCAGGGGATAACGCAGGAAAGAACATGTGAGCAAAAGGCCAGCAAAAGGCCAGGAACCGTAAAAA
GGCCGCGTTGCTGGCGTTTTTCCATAGGCTCCGCCCCCCTGACGAGCATCACAAAAATCGACGCTCAAGT
CAGAGGTGGCGAAACCCGACAGGACTATAAAGATACCAGGCGTTTCCCCCTGGAAGCTCCCTCGTGCGCT
CTCCTGTTCCGACCCTGCCGCTTACCGGATACCTGTCCGCCTTTCTCCCTTCGGGAAGCGTGGCGCTTTC
TCATAGCTCACGCTGTAGGTATCTCAGTTCGGTGTAGGTCGTTCGCTCCAAGCTGGGCTGTGTGCACGAA
CCCCCCGTTCAGCCCGACCGCTGCGCCTTATCCGGTAACTATCGTCTTGAGTCCAACCCGGTAAGACACG
ACTTATCGCCACTGGCAGCAGCCACTGGTAACAGGATTAGCAGAGCGAGGTATGTAGGCGGTGCTACAGA
GTTCTTGAAGTGGTGGCCTAACTACGGCTACACTAGAAGAACAGTATTTGGTATCTGCGCTCTGCTGAAG
CCAGTTACCTTCGGAAAAAGAGTTGGTAGCTCTTGATCCGGCAAACAAACCACCGCTGGTAGCGGTGGTT
TTTTTGTTTGCAAGCAGCAGATTACGCGCAGAAAAAAAGGATCTCAAGAAGATCCTTTGATCTTTTCTAC
GGGGTCTGACGCTCAGTGGAACGAAAACTCACGTTAAGGGATTTTGGTCATGAGATTATCAAAAAGGATC
TTCACCTAGATCCTTTTAAATTAAAAATGAAGTTTTAAATCAATCTAAAGTATATATGAGTAAACTTGGT
CTGACAGTTACCAATGCTTAATCAGTGAGGCACCTATCTCAGCGATCTGTCTATTTCGTTCATCCATAGT
TGCCTGACTCCCCGTCGTGTAGATAACTACGATACGGGAGGGCTTACCATCTGGCCCCAGTGCTGCAATG
ATACCGCGAGACCCACGCTCACCGGCTCCAGATTTATCAGCAATAAACCAGCCAGCCGGAAGGGCCGAGC
GCAGAAGTGGTCCTGCAACTTTATCCGCCTCCATCCAGTCTATTAATTGTTGCCGGGAAGCTAGAGTAAG
TAGTTCGCCAGTTAATAGTTTGCGCAACGTTGTTGCCATTGCTACAGGCATCGTGGTGTCACGCTCGTCG
TTTGGTATGGCTTCATTCAGCTCCGGTTCCCAACGATCAAGGCGAGTTACATGATCCCCCATGTTGTGCA
AAAAAGCGGTTAGCTCCTTCGGTCCTCCGATCGTTGTCAGAAGTAAGTTGGCCGCAGTGTTATCACTCAT
GGTTATGGCAGCACTGCATAATTCTCTTACTGTCATGCCATCCGTAAGATGCTTTTCTGTGACTGGTGAG
TACTCAACCAAGTCATTCTGAGAATAGTGTATGCGGCGACCGAGTTGCTCTTGCCCGGCGTCAATACGGG
ATAATACCGCGCCACATAGCAGAACTTTAAAAGTGCTCATCATTGGAAAACGTTCTTCGGGGCGAAAACT
CTCAAGGATCTTACCGCTGTTGAGATCCAGTTCGATGTAACCCACTCGTGCACCCAACTGATCTTCAGCA
TCTTTTACTTTCACCAGCGTTTCTGGGTGAGCAAAAACAGGAAGGCAAAATGCCGCAAAAAAGGGAATAA
GGGCGACACGGAAATGTTGAATACTCATACTCTTCCTTTTTCAATATTATTGAAGCATTTATCAGGGTTA
TTGTCTCATGAGCGGATACATATTTGAATGTATTTAGAAAAATAAACAAATAGGGGTTCCGCGCACATTT
CCCCGAAAAGTGCCACCTGACGTCGACGGATCGGGAGATCTCCCGATCCCCTATGGTGCACTCTCAGTAC
AATCTGCTCTGATGCCGCATAGTTAAGCCAGTATCTGCTCCCTGCTTGTGTGTTGGAGGTCGCTGAGTAG
TGCGCGAGCAAAATTTAAGCTACAACAAGGCAAGGCTTGACCGACAATTGCATGAAGAATCTGCTTAGGG
TTAGGCGTTTTGCGCTGCTTCGCGATGTACGGGCCAGATATACGCGTT
