>Addgene plasmid #98288 | mNeonGreen-IETD-NanoLuc | depositor partial sequence | sequence record 180358 | Insert mNeonGreen-IETD-NanoLuc
AAGCTTGCCACCATGGGAAGTTCACATCATCATCATCATCACTCATCAGGACTGGTGCCACGGGGGTCTC
ACATGGTCTCCAAGGGGGAAGAGGACAACATGGCCTCTCTGCCTGCCACACACGAGCTGCACATCTTCGG
CAGCATCAATGGCGTGGACTTTGATATGGTGGGCCAGGGCACAGGCAACCCAAATGACGGCTACGAGGAG
CTGAACCTGAAGAGCACCAAGGGCGATCTGCAGTTCTCCCCTTGGATCCTGGTGCCACACATCGGCTATG
GCTTTCACCAGTATCTGCCCTACCCTGACGGCATGTCCCCCTTCCAGGCCGCCATGGTGGATGGCTCTGG
CTACCAGGTGCACAGGACCATGCAGTTTGAGGACGGCGCCTCCCTGACAGTGAATTACCGGTATACCTAC
GAGGGCTCTCACATCAAGGGCGAGGCCCAGGTGAAGGGCACAGGCTTCCCAGCCGATGGCCCCGTGATGA
CAAACTCTCTGACCGCCGCCGACTGGTGCCGGAGCAAGAAGACCTACCCTAATGATAAGACAATCATCTC
CACCTTTAAGTGGTCTTATACCACAGGCAACGGCAAGCGGTACAGAAGCACAGCCAGAACCACATATACC
TTTGCCAAGCCAATGGCCGCCAACTATCTGAAGAATCAGCCCATGTACGTGTTCAGGAAGACAGAGCTGA
AGCACTCCAAGACCGAGCTGAATTTCAAGGAGTGGCAGAAGGCCTTTACAGACGTGATGGGCATGGATGA
GCTGTACAAGGAGTTTGGCACCGAGAACCTGTATATAGAGACCGACGGCTCTGGCGGCAGCATGGTGTTC
ACACTGGAGGACTTTGTGGGCGATTGGCGGCAGACCGCCGGCTATAATCTGGATCAGGTGCTGGAGCAGG
GCGGCGTGAGCTCCCTGTTCCAGAACCTGGGCGTGAGCGTGACCCCTATCCAGCGGATCGTGCTGTCCGG
CGAGAACGGCCTGAAGATCGACATCCACGTGATCATCCCATACGAGGGCCTGTCTGGCGATCAGATGGGC
CAGATCGAGAAGATCTTCAAGGTGGTGTACCCCGTGGACGATCACCACTTCAAAGTGATCCTGCACTATG
GCACCCTGGTCATCGACGGCGTGACCCCCAATATGATCGATTATTTCGGCCGGCCTTACGAGGGCATCGC
CGTGTTTGACGGCAAGAAGATCACCGTGACAGGCACCCTGTGGAACGGCAATAAGATCATCGACGAGAGA
CTGATCAACCCCGATGGCTCCCTGCTGTTCAGGGTGACTATTAACGGAGTGACTGGCTGGCGGCTGTGCG
AAAGGATTCTGGCTTGACTCGAG
